Addgene plasmid #206072: Cav2.2 pcDNA3
Purpose: expression of rabbit Cav2.2 calcium channel, the 3'UTR is deleted, this enhances the expression
Depositing lab: Annette Dolphin. Depositing organization: University College London. Publication: Dominant-negative calcium channel suppression by truncated constructs involves a kinase implicated in the unfolded protein response. Page KM, Heblich F, Davies A, Butcher AJ, Leroy J, Bertaso F, Pratt WS, Dolphin AC. J Neurosci. 2004 Jun 9;24(23):5400-9. doi: 10.1523/JNEUROSCI.0553-04.2004. PubMed 15190113.
Backbone
  Vector backbone: pcDNA3
  Backbone manufacturer: Invitrogen Life Technologies
  Backbone size w/o insert (bp): 5446
  Vector type: Mammalian Expression
Growth in bacteria
  Bacterial resistance: Ampicillin, 100 μg/mL
  Growth temperature: 37°C
  Growth strain: DH5alpha
  Copy number: High Copy
Gene/Insert
  Gene/Insert name: cacna1b (alt name: Cav2.2 alpha1B)
  Species: O. cuniculus (rabbit)
  Insert size (bp): 7094
  Entrez Gene: CACNA1B
  Promoter: CMV
  Cloning method: Restriction Enzyme; 5′ cloning site unknown (unknown if destroyed)
  Sequencing primers: 5′ CTGGCTAACTAGAGAACC; 3′ GCATTTAGGTGACACTATAG
Resource information
  A portion of this plasmid was derived from a plasmid made by: Yasuo Mori
Terms and licenses: Academic/Nonprofit Terms; Industry Terms: Not Available to Industry
Depositor comments: 5' end of DNA is very GC rich
How to cite: Cav2.2 pcDNA3 was a gift from Annette Dolphin (Addgene plasmid # 206072 ; http://n2t.net/addgene:206072 ; RRID:Addgene_206072)
