[The description below was written by a language model from this plasmid's Addgene catalogue record and pLannotate feature annotations shown in this document.]
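Description:
Cav2.2 pcDNA3 is a mammalian expression plasmid built on the pcDNA3 backbone that carries the rabbit (O. cuniculus) cacna1b cDNA, encoding the Cav2.2 (alpha1B) pore-forming subunit of the N-type, high-voltage-activated calcium channel. The insert of roughly 7.1 kb brings the sequenced construct to about 12.5 kb. The coding sequence lies downstream of the human CMV immediate-early enhancer and promoter and is followed by the bovine growth hormone polyadenylation signal. T7 and SP6 phage promoters flank the insert, as is usual for this backbone, and can serve for in vitro transcription or as sequencing primer sites. According to the record, the native 3' untranslated region has been deleted, which the depositor states enhances expression. The 5' end of the cDNA is noted to be very GC-rich. No epitope tag or fluorescent reporter is recorded or annotated. The insert was introduced by restriction cloning, but the sites used are not documented. A short pBluescript polylinker fragment next to the start of the coding sequence probably reflects an earlier subcloning step.

In E. coli the plasmid is maintained at high copy through a ColE1/pUC-type origin and selected with ampicillin via the bla gene; an f1 origin is also present. For mammalian cells, an SV40 early promoter drives the neomycin phosphotransferase gene with an SV40 poly(A) signal, allowing G418 selection of stable lines. Small annotated fragments such as lac regulatory elements, a ble remnant and a short HIV LTR match appear to be backbone remnants or incidental similarity hits rather than functional parts. The construct is intended for heterologous expression of Cav2.2. The associated study examined dominant-negative suppression of calcium channel expression by truncated channel constructs.
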