Features (pLannotate 1.2.2; 22 found; start..end, strand, type, name):
   6781..6806    +  misc_feature   MCS (fragment): pBluescript multiple cloning site
   6875..6893    -  promoter       T7 promoter: promoter for bacteriophage T7 RNA polymerase
   6909..6942    -  LTR            5' LTR (truncated) (fragment): truncated 5' long terminal repeat (LTR) from HIV-1
   6938..7141    -  promoter       CMV promoter: human cytomegalovirus (CMV) immediate early promoter
   7142..7521    -  enhancer       CMV enhancer: human cytomegalovirus immediate early enhancer
   7676..7728    +  misc_feature   bom (fragment): basis of mobility region from pBR322
   7787..7891    +  promoter       AmpR promoter: bla
   7892..8752    +  CDS            AmpR: β-lactamase; bla; confers resistance to ampicillin, carbenicillin, and related antibiotics
   8923..9511    +  rep_origin     ori: high-copy-number ColE1/pMB1/pBR322/pUC origin of replication
   9694..9786    +  CDS            lacI (fragment): lac repressor; lacI; The lac repressor binds to the lac operator to inhibit transcription in E. coli. This inhibition can be relieved by adding lactose or isopropyl-β-D-thiogalactopyranoside (IPTG).
   9799..9820    +  protein_bind   CAP binding site: CAP binding activates transcription in the presence of cAMP. E. coli catabolite activator protein
   9835..9865    +  promoter       lac promoter: promoter for the E. coli lac operon
   9869..9891    +  protein_bind   lac operator (fragment): The lac repressor binds to the lac operator to inhibit transcription in E. coli. This inhibition can be relieved by adding lactose or isopropyl-β-D-thiogalactopyranoside (IPTG). lac repressor encoded by lacI
   9962..10083   -  polyA_signal   SV40 poly(A) signal: SV40 polyadenylation signal
  10078..10236   -  CDS            ble (fragment): BLE_KLEPN - Experimental evidence at protein level: Swiss-Prot protein existence level 1. Binding protein with a strong affinity to the bleomycin family of antibiotics. Binds to CL990; an antimitotic-antibiotic compound. From Klebsiella pneumoniae.
  10260..11051   -  CDS            neo: KKA2_KLEPN - Also known as kan, nptII. Experimental evidence at protein level: Swiss-Prot protein existence level 1. Resistance to kanamycin, neomycin, paromomycin, ribostamycin, butirosin and gentamicin B. From Klebsiella pneumoniae.
  11118..11447   -  promoter       SV40 promoter: SV40 enhancer and early promoter
  11461..11889   -  rep_origin     f1 ori (sequence partly withheld): f1 bacteriophage origin of replication; arrow indicates direction of (+) strand synthesis
  11910..11931   -  promoter       SV40 promoter (fragment): SV40 enhancer and early promoter
  11935..12159   -  polyA_signal   bGH poly(A) signal: bovine growth hormone polyadenylation signal
  12185..12203   +  promoter       SP6 promoter: promoter for bacteriophage SP6 RNA polymerase
  12289..6771    -  CDS            CACNA1B (across the origin): CAC1B_RABIT - Also known as CACH5, CACNL1A5. Experimental evidence at protein level: Swiss-Prot protein existence level 1. Voltage-sensitive calcium channels (VSCC) mediate the entry of calcium ions into excitable cells and are also involved in a variety of calcium-dependent processes, including muscle contraction, hormone or neurotransmitter release, gene expression, cell motility, cell division and cell death. The isoform alpha-1B gives rise to N-type calcium currents. N-type calcium channels belong to the 'high-voltage activated' (HVA) group and are specifically blocked by omega-conotoxin-
>Addgene plasmid #206072 | Cav2.2 pcDNA3 | addgene full sequence | sequence record 406760 | Addgene NGS Result
GTCGGAGCCGATGCGCGAGCCGGGCGCCAGGGGCCGGCTGAGCGGGTCCCTCTGCAGCAGGGCGTTGTGT
TCTGAGAGGCCCCGGCTGAGCCGGCCGGGGGAGAAGGCGGGGAGGCCGCTCGGTGCCCCGGCGAAGTGGA
CAGGCGAGGAGTTGGCCGTCTTGTAGGTGACGCTGGGGCGGGGGGTCAAGGGGGTCTGGGGGAGCTGCCT
CCGCCCCCGGCCCGGGGTGCTAGCACCAGATGTGGACAGCAGGGGGCTCCCGTGAACCGAACCACTCCCC
TGCGGGTGGGGTCCCGGCTCCTGCCCGGCCGTCGGCGACGTGGGGTGACTACTGAGGGAGGGCTTGGGCT
GTGGGGGTTCGCGGCCCCCGAAGCGGTCACAGGAGTAGAAGCGATGCTTCTCCGAGGAGGAGGACGAGGG
CTGCCTCCGCTCCTGGGACCGGCCCCGCTCCTGCCTGCGCTCCCGCTCCCGCCTGCAGCCGGGGGGGCCC
TCCCCCGTGGGCAGTCCTGGCCCCACCGTGCTGTCGGGGGCCCCATCTGTGTCAGCAGACAGGCTGGGAC
CCTTCTCCAGGGACCGCTGCTTCCTGTCCCTGCGGCGGTGGCAGCGGTGGTGGTGATGGTGCGGGGCCTG
GCTGGGGGCTGGGCGGTCCAGCGCGGTGCTGCCGAGCCGGGCCGTGTGGGGGCGCGGGGCCAGCGTGGAG
ATGGAGCGCTTCATGGGGCTGGCGTCAGGCGCGGGCTGTGTTTCTGCGGCCAGGCGGGGCATGGAGGCGG
CTCGGCCCTGGCTCTCCAGCCCTGGCTGCGGCTCGGCGTCAGGGCCACTCAGAGTCATGTTCTGCATCTG
GACATCTACAGCCAGTGTCCCAGGCTGCCCGACTGGGATCTCAGCTGAGTGGCCCCGCTCCAGGGGTGCC
CTGGCCTCGCAAAGCACATCCTGGGTCCTCTGAGTGCCCCAAGAAACCGATTCCTTGATGCCGCTCTCCT
GGGTTTGTACGGCCCCGCCGTTGCTCAGGGAGGCAGAACTCTTCTGCCGCAGGAAAGCCCGGGCTCCACG
CAGCGCCGGCTGAGTCTGCTCCAGCGTGGCCTTCAGCGGGTGGAACAGGGACACGGGGCCCAGCTGGGAC
AGGCCTCCGGGGGCTTGCTGAGTCTGGTCTCTGCTGGTTTTGTTCTGTTTGTAGAAGTCGAAGATCATCA
GAGCTGCATAGACTTTGCCCACCGTCATCTCGTCAGGCTTATGGGGTGGTACCAGTAAGTCCAGGGTCTT
CTGGGGCAGATTGGCCCACACACAGGAAATCTCCTTCCTCAGCTCTGCGTCGCACTGGTGCTGCTTGGTC
CCAGCTGGTGCCAGCTTGATGTCCAGCGCTGTCCGAATGAGAGCCATCAGCGTGGATGTGAAGTGCACCG
TCATGTCCTCACTGGAGATGGGCATGTTCATGCGGACCAGGCGCTTGTACGCGACTCGAGCAGGGCACTT
CTTCCCCAGCCCCAGGGGTGGGGACATGTGCTTCAGCATCTCAAACATGTCACTGTAACTGATGCGCCCA
CACGCGGCCGGGTCGTATTCAGCCCAGACCCGGATGAACTCATCCAGGTGGTGAGGCCCTAAGATGGAAG
AGTCCCGTGTAAGGTACTCAAAATTGTCCATGATCACAGCCACAAAGAGGTTCAACATCAGAAAGGAGCA
GAGGAAGATGAAGGAGACGAAGTAAAAGTAGGCAAAGTCGCTGCCGCACTCGCTGGCATTGGAGTGCTCG
TCGCAGGCCCGGCTGCTGAGGCACGACAGCATTATCTCGTGCCAGGCCTCCCCCGTGGCGCTCCTGAACA
GCAACATCAAGGCCTGCAGAAACGTCCGGAAGTTATTGTGCCTGTTGATGCTGGTGTCATCGTCCAGGGC
GATGTTCCCAAAAACCTGCATGCCAATGATGGCGTAGATGAAGAAGAGCATGGCGATGAGGAGACACACG
TAGGGCAGCGCCTTGAAGGACTGCACGAAGGTCCAAAGCAGGATGCGGATGGTGTAGCCCTGGCGCAGCA
GCTTGATGAGCCGCGCGGCCCGGAACAGGCGCAGGAAGCTGAGGTTGATGAAGTTGTTCGCAATCTCTGT
TACCAAAATATCAGTAATACTTCCCAACACCGTGACAAAGTCAAAGACATTCCAGGCATCTCTGAAATAG
TTCAGCACCCCGAAGGCGATGATCTTCAGCACACACTCCATGGAGAACATGGACGTGAACACGATGTTCA
GGCATTTCAGCATTAGCTCATACTCGTACGGCGCATCGTAGAACTTCATCATCAGCACCACAGTGTTGAG
GGCGATCATAGCCATGATGAAGTACTCAAAAGGTGGGGACACCACGAACGTCCACGTCTTATACTGGAAC
GACTGCTTGTTCTGGGGCATGTACCGCGTCAGGGGTCTGGCGCTGATGGCAAAGTCGATGCAAGCCCTCT
CGTTCTTCTCCAGGCTGCACTCGGACATCACCTTGTCCCCCTGCTCCTGGAAGGTGATGATGATCAAGGC
CACGAAGATGTTGACAAAGAAGAAGGGAAAGACCACAAAGTAGACCACGTAGAAGATGGAGAGCTCCATG
CGGTACCCGGGGCTCGGGCCCTGCTCCTCGTAGGTGGCATCCACAGAGTGTTTCAGCACCATGGGCCACC
CTTCCCCTGTGGACACCGTGAAGAGCGTTAGCAGAGCCCAGAGCACGTTGTCATAGTGGAAGTCATATTT
CTTCCACTGCCTCGGTTGAGCTTCCACTTCCTCCTTCTCATAATCCAAATACTGACCCCTGCAGTCACGC
TCCAGCTCCTTGGATTCGTCCGTGCAGTAGAAGAACTTCCCTTTGAAGAGCTGCACGGCAATGACGGCAA
AGATGAACATGAAGAGCATGTAGACGATCAGGATGTTGAGGACGTTTTTCAGTGAGTTCACCACACAGTC
AAACACGGCCTTGAGCTTGGGCAGCCGCTTGATGGTCTTGAGTGGCCGCAGCACACGCAGGACTCTCAGG
GATTTGATGGTGCTGATGTCTTTCCCTTTGGATCCTGAGAAAGCAAATGCCACCAGGGCCCCACTGACCA
CAATGAAGTCCAGAATGTTCCACAGATCCCGGAAATAGGCTCCAGGGTGTAGCAGCAGTCCCAAATCGAT
CATCTTTATCACCATCTCGAAGGTGAAGACGCCTGTGAAGATGTAGTCCATGTACTTCAGAGCATTATTC
CTGGGAGAGTCTGTTCTCACGGGGTCCTCGGCAGCCAGGGCGATGCTGCTCAGGGCGATGACCACGAGGA
TGACCATCTCGAAGTATCGCATGGTCACAATGTAGTGGCAGCAGCGGCGCAGCAGGTTGGTTGGGCTTAA
ACAGAACATGGAACTGTACGGGACAATGGGCCGAGGGCCGCTCCTCATCACATCGCTGGTTTCCACCTCC
TTCTTCCCCTCTGCTTGACTTTCCAGGTCCACGTTTCCACTGGGCACTACCGTGGTCTCCCCGGGGGGGC
CGGTCAGCGTCACAGGAATGTGCACAGTGGTGCTGGTGTCCGGGGGCTGACTACCCATGCGGGTGACGTT
CCGCTGGTTGTCCGCATCCTCTGGCTGCTCCTCCACCTTCTGCAGACAGGTGCTGGGCAGCGTATGCACA
GCGCCCACTCCCAGCATGCCGATGGCCTCCAGGTCACAGGGCAGCTCCTTGGGCTGGTGGTTCCGAGCCT
CCTTGTCCTTCTCGGCCTCCGTGGCCTCGCCCCCCTTCTCGGCAGCCTCCTTGTCCTTCTCCGCGGTCTC
CTGGGTGGGCGGCGCCTTGTGCCGAGCCCGGTGCCGCCGCGCAGGCTCCTCGCTGCTCTCAGCCTCCCGG
GGGCACGCCCGGGGGCCCGTGCGGTGTCGTGCGCGCCGCTCGCCCCTGGTCCCGGACGCTGGGCCCTCCT
TGCCCGGGTCGGGCCCGTGCCGGTGCGCGCGGTGGCGGCGGGGCTCCCTCTCAGCTGCCTCCTCCGGTGA
CCCGCGCCGGTGGTGGCGCCGACCACCTTCAGGACACGGGCCACGGCCGCGATCGCTGCGCACCTCCGGG
GCGCCCGGGGCCTCCTTGCTGCGGCTGCGGCGTGGCCGCCCCCGCTCCTCGCGGGGCCCCAGCTCCCCGC
CCTCTGCCCTCAGAGCTTCGGCTCTGTCCTGTTCCCCCGCCGAGGGGACCGTGGCGGGAGCCTTGTCCTT
GTCTCGGTGCCGGTGATGCCTGCGCGGGGGATCCGCACCCTCGGGGGCCTCCGAGCCATCCGGCCGGGAC
TTCCCCCCCGGGGGGCCCCGCGGAGCGTCGCGGCCGGGCTCAACCACCAGCGGCCGGTCCAGGTGCGTCT
TCACGTCGGGCCGCAGGTGGCGCGCGGTGGCGTAGCGCAGCCTCTCCTCGGGGTCCATCTCGCTGTACAG
CGCCTCGCAGCTGGCCCTCAGGTTCTGCAGCCGCAGCTGGCTGGCTCGCTGCTCCCACACCGAGCGCGCT
TTGGCCGAGTTCTGCTGCCTGGCGGCAATGGAGATGTTCGCAGCAGACATGGGGCTGACTTCAGCCACTT
CCTTGGCCTTCTGCAAGGCGAGTTTCTGATTGGCTGCTTCTTCCATCTCCTCTTCATCCTTGGTCAGCTC
CTGAGCATTGGCAAGGTTGTCCACAGCAATGGCCAGGAAGACATTCAGCAGGGTGTAGTTCCCAAACAGA
GTGAGGACAATGAAGTAGAAGGAGGAGAACATTCCTCTGCTGACGCCACCTTGCGACTCGATCCCGTGGT
ACATGACCGCATTCCAGTCCTCTCCGGTCAGGATCTGGAAGACGGTGAGGATAGCAGCAGGGAAGGTGTC
AAAGTTGGTCGTTGGGGTCTCGTCTTTAAAGTTGAACTGGCCTCCAAACAGCTGCATCCCCAGCAGAGCA
AAGACAACAATGAACAGGAAGAGCAGGAAGAGGAGGCTGATGATGGACTTCATGGAGTTGAGCAGAGACA
CCACCAGGTTCCGTAGGGAGTTCCAGTATTTGGTGACCTTGAAGATTCTCAGTAAGCGCAGAGCCCGCAG
AACACTGATCCCGAAGGAGGTCCCTGGCTTGACAGCAGCCCAGACCACTTCAAAGATACTGCCCACGATG
ACCCCAAAGTCAAAACAGTTGAAGGAGGACCGGAAGTAGCTCCTGGGCCCCAGGCCATACATCTTCAGGG
ACATCTCTGTGAGGAAGAGACCCAGGAAAACAAACTCTGCAAAGTACAATGCCGTGGTGAGCCGCTGCGG
CTGGTTGTAGTGCACCATGGCCACGCACAGTGTGTTCAGTGCCACCACACACAGCACCGTCCAGTAGAAG
CTCTGTGCCTTCACCATGCGCCGGATGAAGAAGCGGAACATCTTCTCCTTCCTCCGGAAGTACGACGAGC
TCTCCGTCTTCCCGCTTTTCAGGCTGGCACGGGCGAACGGGGAACCGGGAGCACAGAGGCCTGTGAGCCG
GCCCTCCCCCTCCTCGGCCTGGATCAGGTCGCTTCTGCTCTTCTTGGCAGCTGCTCTCTTCAACACTGCA
TCCAGAGGGGACTTCTCCTCTGCGTTCCTGTCCTCCTCAGCCAGCATGACTTCCTCAGCCTTGAAGATCC
ACTCCAGGTACCCGTTGAGCTCCCGCTCAATCTGCTGCTGCCGCCGGAGCTTCAGGAAGGCGCGGCGGTT
CTCCACTCTCTCGCGCTCCTTAGCAAACTCTCCTGAGAGCACACCCAGCACCAGGTTGAGCATGAAGAAG
GAGCCGATGATGATGAGAGGGATGAAGTAGAGCCAGTTCCACGTGTTGCCGGCTGCATCGTTTGTATTGT
AGAGGATGTCAGTCCAGCCCTCCATGGTGATGCACTGGAACACGGTCAAGATGGCAAACAGGATGTTGTC
AAAGTTGGTGATACCAAAGTTGGGTCCGGCCCAGTACTCCCGGCACTCCGTGTCTCCCTCACAGAGCCGG
GCCGGGGCCTCCTTGCCACAGGGGAAGTCACCCACGGGATCTGGGTCTGTGCTGTTGGGGAAGCAGGCCT
TGTGGAACTTGCCCATGTAGAACTCGAGGCCGATGATGGCAAACATGAGGATGGCGAAGAAGAGCAGCAG
CCCGATCTGCAGCAGCGGGACCATGGCCTTCATGATGGACTTGAGCACCACCTGCAAGCTCGGAATCCCA
GACACCAGCTTCAGGGGCCTTAGCACACGCACAGCCCTCAGCGTTCGCAGGTCGAAGTCGGTTCCGGCTG
TGGCAAGAATCCCCGTGAGGACTACCACGAAGTCCATGACGTTCCAGCCGTTCCGCAGATAGGAGCCCTT
GTGCAGAACAAAGCCCAGGGCCAGGATCTTGATCCCCGCCTCGAAGCAGAAGATCCCAATGAAGTAGGGC
TCGGTGTCATCCAGGCGCTCGGACATAGGCGTCTTGTCCCCGTCAGGGAGGTGCTGCTCCAGGGCCAGCA
CGATGCAGTTGGCGATGATGGTGGCCAGGATCATGTACTCGAACGGAGGCCACTCGGTGATGCGCTTGGC
GTATTTGCGGACGACGTTGTCCTCGCTGAAGACGAAGAGCGAGCGGTTGACGGTGAAGCAGTTCTGCTTG
ACCGGGATGGGGTTGTACAGCGCCATGGTCCGCGCGCGCTGCGCGATCGACTGTTTGTAGAGGACCCGCT
GGCCCGGCGGCAGCCCCCCGGGGCCCGGGCCGCCAGCCCCGCCGGCCCCGCCGCCCCGGGCCCGCTCCGC
GCCGCCCGCGCCCCCATAGCGGCCGCCCAGCTCGTCCCCGAAGCGGACCATGATCAAGCTTCGACCTCGA
GGGGGGGCCCGGTACCCTCGAGGAATTCCAGCACACTGGCGGCCGTTACTAGTGGATCCGAGCTCGGTAC
CAAGCTTGGGTCTCCCTATAGTGAGTCGTATTAATTTCGATAAGCCAGTAAGCAGTGGGTTCTCTAGTTA
GCCAGAGAGCTCTGCTTATATAGACCTCCCACCGTACACGCCTACCGCCCATTTGCGTCAATGGGGCGGA
GTTGTTACGACATTTTGGAAAGTCCCGTTGATTTTGGTGCCAAAACAAACTCCCATTGACGTCAATGGGG
TGGAGACTTGGAAATCCCCGTGAGTCAAACCGCTATCCACGCCCATTGATGTACTGCCAAAACCGCATCA
CCATGGTAATAGCGATGACTAATACGTAGATGTACTGCCAAGTAGGAAAGTCCCATAAGGTCATGTACTG
GGCATAATGCCAGGCGGGCCATTTACCGTCATTGACGTCAATAGGGGGCGTACTTGGCATATGATACACT
TGATGTACTGCCAAGTGGGCAGTTTACCGTAAATACTCCACCCATTGACGTCAATGGAAAGTCCCTATTG
GCGTTACTATGGGAACATACGTCATTATTGACGTCAATGGGCGGGGGTCGTTGGGCGGTCAGCCAGGCGG
GCCATTTACCGTAAGTTATGTAACGCGGAACTCCATATATGGGCTATGAACTAATGACCCCGTAATTGAT
TACTATTAATAACTAGTCAATAATCAATGTCAACGCGTATATCTGGCCCGTACATCGCGAAGCAGCGCAA
AACGCCTAACCCTAAGCAGATTCTTCATGCAATTGTCGGTCAAGCCTTGCCTTGTTGTAGCTTAAATTTT
GCTCGCGCACTACTCAGCGACCTCCAACACACAAGCAGGGAGCAGATACTGGCTTAACTATGCGGCATCA
GAGCAGATTGTACTGAGAGTGCACCATAGGGGATCGGGAGATCTCCCGATCCGTCGACGTCAGGTGGCAC
TTTTCGGGGAAATGTGCGCGGAACCCCTATTTGTTTATTTTTCTAAATACATTCAAATATGTATCCGCTC
ATGAGACAATAACCCTGATAAATGCTTCAATAATATTGAAAAAGGAAGAGTATGAGTATTCAACATTTCC
GTGTCGCCCTTATTCCCTTTTTTGCGGCATTTTGCCTTCCTGTTTTTGCTCACCCAGAAACGCTGGTGAA
AGTAAAAGATGCTGAAGATCAGTTGGGTGCACGAGTGGGTTACATCGAACTGGATCTCAACAGCGGTAAG
ATCCTTGAGAGTTTTCGCCCCGAAGAACGTTTTCCAATGATGAGCACTTTTAAAGTTCTGCTATGTGGCG
CGGTATTATCCCGTATTGACGCCGGGCAAGAGCAACTCGGTCGCCGCATACACTATTCTCAGAATGACTT
GGTTGAGTACTCACCAGTCACAGAAAAGCATCTTACGGATGGCATGACAGTAAGAGAATTATGCAGTGCT
GCCATAACCATGAGTGATAACACTGCGGCCAACTTACTTCTGACAACGATCGGAGGACCGAAGGAGCTAA
CCGCTTTTTTGCACAACATGGGGGATCATGTAACTCGCCTTGATCGTTGGGAACCGGAGCTGAATGAAGC
CATACCAAACGACGAGCGTGACACCACGATGCCTGTAGCAATGGCAACAACGTTGCGCAAACTATTAACT
GGCGAACTACTTACTCTAGCTTCCCGGCAACAATTAATAGACTGGATGGAGGCGGATAAAGTTGCAGGAC
CACTTCTGCGCTCGGCCCTTCCGGCTGGCTGGTTTATTGCTGATAAATCTGGAGCCGGTGAGCGTGGGTC
TCGCGGTATCATTGCAGCACTGGGGCCAGATGGTAAGCCCTCCCGTATCGTAGTTATCTACACGACGGGG
AGTCAGGCAACTATGGATGAACGAAATAGACAGATCGCTGAGATAGGTGCCTCACTGATTAAGCATTGGT
AACTGTCAGACCAAGTTTACTCATATATACTTTAGATTGATTTAAAACTTCATTTTTAATTTAAAAGGAT
CTAGGTGAAGATCCTTTTTGATAATCTCATGACCAAAATCCCTTAACGTGAGTTTTCGTTCCACTGAGCG
TCAGACCCCGTAGAAAAGATCAAAGGATCTTCTTGAGATCCTTTTTTTCTGCGCGTAATCTGCTGCTTGC
AAACAAAAAAACCACCGCTACCAGCGGTGGTTTGTTTGCCGGATCAAGAGCTACCAACTCTTTTTCCGAA
GGTAACTGGCTTCAGCAGAGCGCAGATACCAAATACTGTTCTTCTAGTGTAGCCGTAGTTAGGCCACCAC
TTCAAGAACTCTGTAGCACCGCCTACATACCTCGCTCTGCTAATCCTGTTACCAGTGGCTGCTGCCAGTG
GCGATAAGTCGTGTCTTACCGGGTTGGACTCAAGACGATAGTTACCGGATAAGGCGCAGCGGTCGGGCTG
AACGGGGGGTTCGTGCACACAGCCCAGCTTGGAGCGAACGACCTACACCGAACTGAGATACCTACAGCGT
GAGCTATGAGAAAGCGCCACGCTTCCCGAAGGGAGAAAGGCGGACAGGTATCCGGTAAGCGGCAGGGTCG
GAACAGGAGAGCGCACGAGGGAGCTTCCAGGGGGAAACGCCTGGTATCTTTATAGTCCTGTCGGGTTTCG
CCACCTCTGACTTGAGCGTCGATTTTTGTGATGCTCGTCAGGGGGGCGGAGCCTATGGAAAAACGCCAGC
AACGCGGCCTTTTTACGGTTCCTGGCCTTTTGCTGGCCTTTTGCTCACATGTTCTTTCCTGCGTTATCCC
CTGATTCTGTGGATAACCGTATTACCGCCTTTGAGTGAGCTGATACCGCTCGCCGCAGCCGAACGACCGA
GCGCAGCGAGTCAGTGAGCGAGGAAGCGGAAGAGCGCCCAATACGCAAACCGCCTCTCCCCGCGCGTTGG
CCGATTCATTAATGCAGCTGGCACGACAGGTTTCCCGACTGGAAAGCGGGCAGTGAGCGCAACGCAATTA
ATGTGAGTTAGCTCACTCATTAGGCACCCCAGGCTTTACACTTTATGCTTCCGGCTCGTATGTTGTGTGG
AATTGTGAGCGGATAACAATTTCACACAGGAAACAGCTATGACCATGATTACGCCAAGCTCTAGCTAGAG
GTCGACGGTATACAGACATGATAAGATACATTGATGAGTTTGGACAAACCACAACTAGAATGCAGTGAAA
AAAATGCTTTATTTGTGAAATTTGTGATGCTATTGCTTTATTTGTAACCATTATAAGCTGCAATAAACAA
GTTGGGGTGGGCGAAGAACTCCAGCATGAGATCCCCGCGCTGGAGGATCATCCAGCCGGCGTCCCGGAAA
ACGATTCCGAAGCCCAACCTTTCATAGAAGGCGGCGGTGGAATCGAAATCTCGTGATGGCAGGTTGGGCG
TCGCTTGGTCGGTCATTTCGAACCCCAGAGTCCCGCTCAGAAGAACTCGTCAAGAAGGCGATAGAAGGCG
ATGCGCTGCGAATCGGGAGCGGCGATACCGTAAAGCACGAGGAAGCGGTCAGCCCATTCGCCGCCAAGCT
CTTCAGCAATATCACGGGTAGCCAACGCTATGTCCTGATAGCGGTCCGCCACACCCAGCCGGCCACAGTC
GATGAATCCAGAAAAGCGGCCATTTTCCACCATGATATTCGGCAAGCAGGCATCGCCATGGGTCACGACG
AGATCCTCGCCGTCGGGCATGCGCGCCTTGAGCCTGGCGAACAGTTCGGCTGGCGCGAGCCCCTGATGCT
CTTCGTCCAGATCATCCTGATCGACAAGACCGGCTTCCATCCGAGTACGTGCTCGCTCGATGCGATGTTT
CGCTTGGTGGTCGAATGGGCAGGTAGCCGGATCAAGCGTATGCAGCCGCCGCATTGCATCAGCCATGATG
GATACTTTCTCGGCAGGAGCAAGGTGAGATGACAGGAGATCCTGCCCCGGCACTTCGCCCAATAGCAGCC
AGTCCCTTCCCGCTTCAGTGACAACGTCGAGCACAGCTGCGCAAGGAACGCCCGTCGTGGCCAGCCACGA
TAGCCGCGCTGCCTCGTCCTGCAGTTCATTCAGGGCACCGGACAGGTCGGTCTTGACAAAAAGAACCGGG
CGCCCCTGCGCTGACAGCCGGAACACGGCGGCATCAGAGCAGCCGATTGTCTGTTGTGCCCAGTCATAGC
CGAATAGCCTCTCCACCCAAGCGGCCGGAGAACCTGCGTGCAATCCATCTTGTTCAATCATGCGAAACGA
TCCTCATCCTGTCTCTTGATCAGATCCGAAAATGGATATACAAGCTCCCGGGAGCTTTTTGCAAAAGCCT
AGGCCTCCAAAAAAGCCTCCTCACTACTTCTGGAATAGCTCAGAGGCAGAGGCGGCCTCGGCCTCTGCAT
AAATAAAAAAAATTAGTCAGCCATGGGGCGGAGAATGGGCGGAACTGGGCGGAGTTAGGGGCGGGATGGG
CGGAGTTAGGGGCGGGACTATGGTTGCTGACTAATTGAGATGCATGCTTTGCATACTTCTGCCTGCTGGG
GAGCCTGGGGACTTTCCACACCTGGTTGCTGACTAATTGAGATGCATGCTTTGCATACTTCTGCCTGCTG
GGGAGCCTGGGGACTTTCCACACCCTAACTGACACACATTCCACAGAATTAATTCGCGTTAAATTTTTGT
TAAATCAGCTCATTTTTTAACCAATAGGCCGAAATCGGCAAAATCCCTTATAAATCAAAAGAATAGACCG
AGATAGGGT
[37 nt withheld, positions 11560-11596]
AAAGAACGTGGACTCCAACGTCAAAGG
[49 nt withheld, positions 11624-11672]
T
[91 nt withheld, positions 11674-11764]
G
[124 nt withheld, positions 11766-11889]
GGGGATACCCCCTAGAGCCCCAGCTGGTTCTTTCCGCCTCAGAAGCCATAGAGCCCACCGCATCCCCAGC
ATGCCTGCTATTGTCTTCCCAATCCTCCCCCTTGCTGTCCTGCCCCACCCCACCCCCCAGAATAGAATGA
CACCTACTCAGACAATGCGATGCAATTTCCTCATTTTATTAGGAAAGGACAGTGGGAGTGGCACCTTCCA
GGGTCAAGGAAGGCACGGGGGAGGGGCAAACAACAGATGGCTGGCAACTAGAAGGCACAGTCGAGGCTGA
TCAGCGAGCTCTAGCATTTAGGTGACACTATAGAATAGGGCCCTCTAGATGCATGCTCGAGCGGCCGCCA
GTGTGATGGATATCTGCAGAATTCGTCGAAGCTTGCTAGAACTAGTCTAGCACCGGCGGTCGCGGTCGGG
GTGGTGGCAGCCGCGCCGCGCCCGGCCGCCCCCGCCCAGCCCCAGAGTGCAGTGGTAGCCGTTGGGCACG
CGGCGCAGCGGCGGGGGCTGCGAGGTCAGTGAGGACACGTACGAGGTCCGGGAGGAGCGGCCCGAGTTGC
TGGCCGCGGTCTCCTCAAAGGCGGGCGCGTCCTCGGGCAGGGCACGGGCGGGCGCCTCGCTGTCCAGCCG
CTGCCCCAGGTAGGG
